>Addgene plasmid #233011 | env8-AD-5'antiPNA-U1 | addgene full sequence | sequence record 461195 | Addgene NGS Result
AAAAAAACCACCGCTACCAGCGGTGGTTTGTTTGCCGGATCAAGAGCTACCAACTCTTTTTCCGAAGGTA
ACTGGCTTCAGCAGAGCGCAGATACCAAATACTGTTCTTCTAGTGTAGCCGTAGTTAGGCCACCACTTCA
AGAACTCTGTAGCACCGCCTACATACCTCGCTCTGCTAATCCTGTTACCAGTGGCTGCTGCCAGTGGCGA
TAAGTCGTGTCTTACCGGGTTGGACTCAAGACGATAGTTACCGGATAAGGCGCAGCGGTCGGGCTGAACG
GGGGGTTCGTGCACACAGCCCAGCTTGGAGCGAACGACCTACACCGAACTGAGATACCTACAGCGTGAGC
TATGAGAAAGCGCCACGCTTCCCGAAGGGAGAAAGGCGGACAGGTATCCGGTAAGCGGCAGGGTCGGAAC
AGGAGAGCGCACGAGGGAGCTTCCAGGGGGAAACGCCTGGTATCTTTATAGTCCTGTCGGGTTTCGCCAC
CTCTGACTTGAGCGTCGATTTTTGTGATGCTCGTCAGGGGGGCGGAGCCTATGGAAAAACGCCAGCAACG
CGGCCTTTTTACGGTTCCTGGCCTTTTGCTGGCCTTTTGCTCACATGTTCTTTCCTGCGTTATCCCCTGA
TTCTGTGGATAACCGTATTACCGCCTTTGAGTGAGCTGATACCGCTCGCCGCAGCCGAACGACCGAGCGC
AGCGAGTCAGTGAGCGAGGAAGCGGAAGAGCGCCCAATACGCAAACCGCCTCTCCCCGCGCGTTGGCCGA
TTCATTAATGCAGCTGGCACGACAGGTTTCCCGACTGGAAAGCGGGCAGTGAGCGCAACGCAATTAATGT
GAGTTAGCTCACTCATTAGGCACCCCAGGCTTTACACTTTATGCTTCCGGCTCGTATGTTGTGTGGAATT
GTGAGCGGATAACAATTTCACACAGGAAACAGCTATGACCATGATTACGCCAAGCGCGCAATTAACCCTC
ACTAAAGGGAACAAAAGCTGGAGCTCGGTACCCGGGGAGATCCGGTAAGGACCAGCTTCTTTGGGAGAGA
ACAGACGCAGGGGCGGGAGGGAAAAAGGGAGAGGCAGACGTCACTTCCCCTTGGCGGCTCTGGCAGCAGA
TTGGTCGGTTGAGTGGCAGAAAGGCAGACGGGGACTGGGCAAGGCACTGTCGGTGACATCACGGACAGGG
CGACTTCTATGTAGATGAGGCAGCGCAGAGGCTGCTGCTTCGCCACTTGCTGCTTCACCACGAAGGAGTT
CCCGTGCCCTGGGAGCGGGTTCAGGACCGCTGATCGGAAGTGAGAATCCCAGCTGTGTGTCAGGGCTGGA
AAGGGCTCGGGAGTGCGCGGGGCAAGTGACCGTGTGTGTAAAGAGTGAGGCGTATGAGGCTGTGTCGGGG
CAGAGGCCCAAGATCTCATACTTACCTGATACAACTTTGGCCTAAAAGCGTAGTGGGAAAGTGACGTGAA
ATTCGTCCAGATTACTTGATACGGTTATACTCCGAATGCCACCTAGGCCGCAGGGGAGATACCATGATCA
CGAAGGTGGTTTTCCCAGGGCGAGGCTTATCCATTGCACTCCGGATGTGCTGACCCCTGCGATTTCCCCA
AATGTGGGAAACTCGACTGCATAATTTGTGGTAGTGGGGGACTGCGTTCGCGCTTTCCCCTGACTTTCTG
GAGTTTCAAAAGTAGACTGTACGCTAACCGGATCCTCTAGAGTCGACCTGCAGGCATGCAAGCTTATCGA
TACCGTCGACCTCGAGGGGGGGCCCGGTACCCAATTCGCCCTATAGTGAGTCGTATTACGCGCGCTCACT
GGCCGTCGTTTTACAACGTCGTGACTGGGAAAACCCTGGCGTTACCCAACTTAATCGCCTTGCAGCACAT
CCCCCTTTCGCCAGCTGGCGTAATAGCGAAGAGGCCCGCACCGATCGCCCTTCCCAACAGTTGCGCAGCC
TGAATGGCGAATGGG
[124 nt withheld, positions 1976-2099]
C
[91 nt withheld, positions 2101-2191]
A
[49 nt withheld, positions 2193-2241]
CCTTTGACGTTGGAGTCCACGTTCTTT
[37 nt withheld, positions 2269-2305]
ACCCTATCTCGGTCTATTCTTTTGATTTATAAGGGATTTTGCCGATTTCGGCCTATTGGTTAAAAAATGA
GCTGATTTAACAAAAATTTAACGCGAATTTTAACAAAATATTAACGCTTACAATTTAGGTGGCACTTTTC
GGGGAAATGTGCGCGGAACCCCTATTTGTTTATTTTTCTAAATACATTCAAATATGTATCCGCTCATGAG
ACAATAACCCTGATAAATGCTTCAATAATATTGAAAAAGGAAGAGTATGAGTATTCAACATTTCCGTGTC
GCCCTTATTCCCTTTTTTGCGGCATTTTGCCTTCCTGTTTTTGCTCACCCAGAAACGCTGGTGAAAGTAA
AAGATGCTGAAGATCAGTTGGGTGCACGAGTGGGTTACATCGAACTGGATCTCAACAGCGGTAAGATCCT
TGAGAGTTTTCGCCCCGAAGAACGTTTTCCAATGATGAGCACTTTTAAAGTTCTGCTATGTGGCGCGGTA
TTATCCCGTATTGACGCCGGGCAAGAGCAACTCGGTCGCCGCATACACTATTCTCAGAATGACTTGGTTG
AGTACTCACCAGTCACAGAAAAGCATCTTACGGATGGCATGACAGTAAGAGAATTATGCAGTGCTGCCAT
AACCATGAGTGATAACACTGCGGCCAACTTACTTCTGACAACGATCGGAGGACCGAAGGAGCTAACCGCT
TTTTTGCACAACATGGGGGATCATGTAACTCGCCTTGATCGTTGGGAACCGGAGCTGAATGAAGCCATAC
CAAACGACGAGCGTGACACCACGATGCCTGTAGCAATGGCAACAACGTTGCGCAAACTATTAACTGGCGA
ACTACTTACTCTAGCTTCCCGGCAACAATTAATAGACTGGATGGAGGCGGATAAAGTTGCAGGACCACTT
CTGCGCTCGGCCCTTCCGGCTGGCTGGTTTATTGCTGATAAATCTGGAGCCGGTGAGCGTGGGTCTCGCG
GTATCATTGCAGCACTGGGGCCAGATGGTAAGCCCTCCCGTATCGTAGTTATCTACACGACGGGGAGTCA
GGCAACTATGGATGAACGAAATAGACAGATCGCTGAGATAGGTGCCTCACTGATTAAGCATTGGTAACTG
TCAGACCAAGTTTACTCATATATACTTTAGATTGATTTAAAACTTCATTTTTAATTTAAAAGGATCTAGG
TGAAGATCCTTTTTGATAATCTCATGACCAAAATCCCTTAACGTGAGTTTTCGTTCCACTGAGCGTCAGA
CCCCGTAGAAAAGATCAAAGGATCTTCTTGAGATCCTTTTTTTCTGCGCGTAATCTGCTGCTTGCAAAC
Features (pLannotate 1.2.2; 14 found; start..end, strand, type, name):
    730..822     +  CDS            lacI (fragment): lac repressor; lacI; The lac repressor binds to the lac operator to inhibit transcription in E. coli. This inhibition can be relieved by adding lactose or isopropyl-β-D-thiogalactopyranoside (IPTG).
    835..856     +  protein_bind   CAP binding site: CAP binding activates transcription in the presence of cAMP. E. coli catabolite activator protein
    871..901     +  promoter       lac promoter: promoter for the E. coli lac operon
    909..925     +  protein_bind   lac operator: The lac repressor binds to the lac operator to inhibit transcription in E. coli. This inhibition can be relieved by adding lactose or isopropyl-β-D-thiogalactopyranoside (IPTG). lac repressor encoded by lacI
    970..988     +  promoter       T3 promoter: promoter for bacteriophage T3 RNA polymerase
   1001..1018    +  misc_feature   MCS (fragment): pUC18/19 multiple cloning site
   1508..1671    +  ncRNA          U1: Accession: RF00003 - U1 spliceosomal RNA
   1710..1745    +  misc_feature   MCS (fragment): pUC18/19 multiple cloning site
   1790..1808    -  promoter       T7 promoter: promoter for bacteriophage T7 RNA polymerase
   1816..1971    +  CDS            lacZα (fragment): LacZα fragment of β-galactosidase; lacZ fragment
   1976..2404    +  rep_origin     f1 ori (sequence partly withheld): f1 bacteriophage origin of replication; arrow indicates direction of (+) strand synthesis
   2457..2561    +  promoter       AmpR promoter: bla
   2562..3422    +  CDS            AmpR: β-lactamase; bla; confers resistance to ampicillin, carbenicillin, and related antibiotics
   3593..547     +  rep_origin     ori (across the origin): high-copy-number ColE1/pMB1/pBR322/pUC origin of replication
