[The description below was written by a language model from this plasmid's Addgene catalogue record and pLannotate feature annotations shown in this document.]
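Description:
env8-AD-5'antiPNA-U1 is a small (about 3.6 kb) mammalian expression plasmid that produces a tagged version of the human U1 spliceosomal small nuclear RNA (RNU1-1). It is built on a previously described human U1 expression backbone. The annotated features indicate a pUC/phagemid-type framework: a high-copy ColE1/pUC origin, an f1 origin, an ampicillin resistance gene (β-lactamase) with its own promoter, and remnants of the lac promoter/operator and lacZα region, with T3 and T7 promoters flanking the interrupted multiple cloning site. It is propagated in E. coli under ampicillin selection, and no mammalian selection marker is recorded.

The payload is a 244 bp U1 insert cloned between BglII and BclI sites, both retained. It carries one copy of the Riboglow RNA tag, here a truncated variant A with a 5' antiPNA motif, placed near the 5' end of the snRNA. The feature table annotates the U1 ncRNA itself but not the Riboglow element or the promoter that drives U1 transcription in mammalian cells. About 500 bp of unannotated sequence lies upstream of the U1 annotation, but the record does not say what it contains. Riboglow is a riboswitch-derived RNA tag that binds a cobalamin-based fluorescent probe, producing a fluorescence increase. The antiPNA motif is presumably intended to base-pair with a peptide nucleic acid, consistent with the associated work testing PNAs as functional linkers in this RNA imaging platform. The construct is therefore suited to expressing tagged U1 snRNA in mammalian cells for fluorescence-based visualisation of the RNA.
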