Addgene plasmid #233011: env8-AD-5'antiPNA-U1
Purpose: U1 snRNA tagged with 1 copy of Riboglow (truncated variant A with 5' antiPNA motif)
Depositing lab: Amy Palmer. Depositing organization: University of Colorado, Boulder. Publication: Unveiling the promise of peptide nucleic acids as functional linkers for an RNA imaging platform. Wierzba AJ, Richards EM, Lennon SR, Batey RT, Palmer AE. RSC Chem Biol. 2024 Dec 19. doi: 10.1039/d4cb00274a. PubMed 39759445.
Backbone
  Vector backbone: U1 human
  Backbone manufacturer: Beckley et al., 2001 (doi: 10.1128/MCB.21.8.2815-2825.2001)
  Total vector size (bp): 3634
  Vector type: Mammalian Expression
Growth in bacteria
  Bacterial resistance: Ampicillin, 100 μg/mL
  Growth temperature: 37°C
  Growth strain: DH5alpha
  Copy number: High Copy
Gene/Insert
  Gene/Insert name: U1 (alt name: NCBI Reference Sequence: NR_004430.2)
  Species: H. sapiens (human)
  Insert size (bp): 244
  Mutation: 1 copy of Riboglow tag (truncated variant A with 5' antiPNA motif) near 5' end of U1
  Entrez Gene: RNU1-1 (a.k.a. HSD1, HU1-1, RNU1, RNU1A, RNU1A3, RNU1G4, Rnu1a1, U1, U1A1)
  Cloning method: Restriction Enzyme; 5′ cloning site BglII (not destroyed); 3′ cloning site BclI (not destroyed)
  Sequencing primers: 5′ none tested; 3′ U1-H-Seq_RV (5'-GGAAAGCGCGAACGCAGTC-3')
Terms and licenses: Academic/Nonprofit Terms; Industry Terms: Not Available to Industry
How to cite: env8-AD-5'antiPNA-U1 was a gift from Amy Palmer (Addgene plasmid # 233011 ; http://n2t.net/addgene:233011 ; RRID:Addgene_233011)
